>Addgene plasmid #106859 | gh257 | addgene full sequence | sequence record 242864 | Addgene NGS Result
GAGGGCCTATTTCCCATGATTCCTTCATATTTGCATATACGATACAAGGCTGTTAGAGAGATAATTGGAA
TTAATTTGACTGTAAACACAAAGATATTAGTACAAAATACGTGACGTAGAAAGTAATAATTTCTTGGGTA
GTTTGCAGTTTTAAAATTATGTTTTAAAATGGACTATCATATGCTTACCGTAACTTGAAAGTATTTCGAT
TTCTTGGCTTTATATATCTTGTGGAAAGGACGAAACACCGTGTTCAGGCTGGCTAGACGGGTTTTAGAGC
TAGAAATAGCAAGTTAAAATAAGGCTAGTCCGTTATCAACTTGAAAAAGTGGCACCGAGTCGGTGCTTTT
TTTGGTACCTGGAGCACAAGACTGGCCTCATGGGCCTTCCGCTCACTGCCCGCTTTCCAGTCGGGAAACC
TGTCGTGCCAGCTGCATTAACATGGTCATAGCTGTTTCCTTGCGTATTGGGCGCTCTCCGCTTCCTCGCT
CACTGACTCGCTGCGCTCGGTCGTTCGGGTAAAGCCTGGGGTGCCTAATGAGCAAAAGGCCAGCAAAAGG
CCAGGAACCGTAAAAAGGCCGCGTTGCTGGCGTTTTTCCATAGGCTCCGCCCCCCTGACGAGCATCACAA
AAATCGACGCTCAAGTCAGAGGTGGCGAAACCCGACAGGACTATAAAGATACCAGGCGTTTCCCCCTGGA
AGCTCCCTCGTGCGCTCTCCTGTTCCGACCCTGCCGCTTACCGGATACCTGTCCGCCTTTCTCCCTTCGG
GAAGCGTGGCGCTTTCTCATAGCTCACGCTGTAGGTATCTCAGTTCGGTGTAGGTCGTTCGCTCCAAGCT
GGGCTGTGTGCACGAACCCCCCGTTCAGCCCGACCGCTGCGCCTTATCCGGTAACTATCGTCTTGAGTCC
AACCCGGTAAGACACGACTTATCGCCACTGGCAGCAGCCACTGGTAACAGGATTAGCAGAGCGAGGTATG
TAGGCGGTGCTACAGAGTTCTTGAAGTGGTGGCCTAACTACGGCTACACTAGAAGAACAGTATTTGGTAT
CTGCGCTCTGCTGAAGCCAGTTACCTTCGGAAAAAGAGTTGGTAGCTCTTGATCCGGCAAACAAACCACC
GCTGGTAGCGGTGGTTTTTTTGTTTGCAAGCAGCAGATTACGCGCAGAAAAAAAGGATCTCAAGAAGATC
CTTTGATCTTTTCTACGGGGTCTGACGCTCAGTGGAACGAAAACTCACGTTAAGGGATTTTGGTCATGAG
ATTATCAAAAAGGATCTTCACCTAGATCCTTTTAAATTAAAAATGAAGTTTTAAATCAATCTAAAGTATA
TATGAGTAAACTTGGTCTGACAGTTACCAATGCTTAATCAGTGAGGCACCTATCTCAGCGATCTGTCTAT
TTCGTTCATCCATAGTTGCCTGACTCCCCGTCGTGTAGATAACTACGATACGGGAGGGCTTACCATCTGG
CCCCAGTGCTGCAATGATACCGCGAGAACCACGCTCACCGGCTCCAGATTTATCAGCAATAAACCAGCCA
GCCGGAAGGGCCGAGCGCAGAAGTGGTCCTGCAACTTTATCCGCCTCCATCCAGTCTATTAATTGTTGCC
GGGAAGCTAGAGTAAGTAGTTCGCCAGTTAATAGTTTGCGCAACGTTGTTGCCATTGCTACAGGCATCGT
GGTGTCACGCTCGTCGTTTGGTATGGCTTCATTCAGCTCCGGTTCCCAACGATCAAGGCGAGTTACATGA
TCCCCCATGTTGTGCAAAAAAGCGGTTAGCTCCTTCGGTCCTCCGATCGTTGTCAGAAGTAAGTTGGCCG
CAGTGTTATCACTCATGGTTATGGCAGCACTGCATAATTCTCTTACTGTCATGCCATCCGTAAGATGCTT
TTCTGTGACTGGTGAGTACTCAACCAAGTCATTCTGAGAATAGTGTATGCGGCGACCGAGTTGCTCTTGC
CCGGCGTCAATACGGGATAATACCGCGCCACATAGCAGAACTTTAAAAGTGCTCATCATTGGAAAACGTT
CTTCGGGGCGAAAACTCTCAAGGATCTTACCGCTGTTGAGATCCAGTTCGATGTAACCCACTCGTGCACC
CAACTGATCTTCAGCATCTTTTACTTTCACCAGCGTTTCTGGGTGAGCAAAAACAGGAAGGCAAAATGCC
GCAAAAAAGGGAATAAGGGCGACACGGAAATGTTGAATACTCATACTCTTCCTTTTTCAATATTATTGAA
GCATTTATCAGGGTTATTGTCTCATGAGCGGATACATATTTGAATGTATTTAGAAAAATAAACAAATAGG
GGTTCCGCGCACATTTCCCCGAAAAGTGCCACCTAAATTGTAAGCGTTAATATTTTGTTAAAATTCGCGT
TAAATTTTTGTTAAATCAGCTCATTTTTTAACCAATAGGCCGAAATCGGCAAAATCCCTTATAAATCAAA
AGAATAGACCGAGATAGGGTTGAGTGGCCGCTACAGGGCGCTCCCATTCGCCATTCAGGCTGCGCAACTG
TTGGGAAGGGCGTTTCGGTGCGGGCCTCTTCGCTATTACGCCAGCTGGCGAAAGGGGGATGTGCTGCAAG
GCGATTAAGTTGGGTAACGCCAGGGTTTTCCCAGTCACGACGTTGTAAAACGACGGCCAGTGAGCGCGAC
GTAATACGACTCACTATAGGGCGAATTGGCGGAAGGCCGTCAAGGCCACGTGTCTTGTCCAGAGCTCGAT
ATCGAATTAATTC
Features (pLannotate 1.2.2; 10 found; start..end, strand, type, name):
      1..241     +  promoter       U6 promoter: RNA polymerase III promoter for human U6 snRNA
    271..346     +  misc_RNA       gRNA scaffold: guide RNA scaffold for the Streptococcus pyogenes CRISPR/Cas9 system
    393..440     -  CDS            lacI (fragment): lac repressor; lacI; The lac repressor binds to the lac operator to inhibit transcription in E. coli. This inhibition can be relieved by adding lactose or isopropyl-β-D-thiogalactopyranoside (IPTG).
    477..517     -  rep_origin     RSF ori (fragment): Plasmids containing the RSF 1030 origin of replication can be propagated in E. coli cells that contain additional plasmids with compatible origins.
    595..1183    -  rep_origin     ori: high-copy-number ColE1/pMB1/pBR322/pUC origin of replication
   1354..2214    -  CDS            AmpR: β-lactamase; bla; confers resistance to ampicillin, carbenicillin, and related antibiotics
   2215..2319    -  promoter       AmpR promoter: bla
   2345..2476    -  rep_origin     M13 ori (fragment): M13 bacteriophage origin of replication; arrow indicates direction of (+) strand synthesis
   2497..2653    -  CDS            lacZα (fragment): LacZα fragment of β-galactosidase; lacZ fragment
   2662..2680    +  promoter       T7 promoter: promoter for bacteriophage T7 RNA polymerase
