[The description below was written by a language model from this plasmid's Addgene catalogue record and pLannotate feature annotations shown in this document.]
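Description:
gh257 is a small mammalian expression plasmid that produces a single CRISPR guide RNA directed against human ALG2, a glycosyltransferase gene also listed under aliases linked to congenital disorder of glycosylation type Ii and a congenital myasthenic syndrome. It is built on the EPB104 gRNA backbone, and the sequenced record is about 2.7 kb. It belongs to a validated gRNA collection covering the human glycosyltransferase genes.

The functional cassette is compact. A human U6 promoter, recognised by RNA polymerase III, sits at the start of the sequence. A short unannotated gap follows it, consistent in position with the 20-nucleotide ALG2 targeting spacer. Next comes the Streptococcus pyogenes Cas9 guide RNA scaffold. Transcription from U6 should therefore yield a complete single guide RNA that directs SpCas9 to the ALG2 locus. The plasmid encodes no Cas9 and carries no mammalian selection marker or reporter, so the nuclease must be supplied separately, for example from a co-transfected plasmid or a Cas9-expressing cell line.

In E. coli the plasmid is maintained at high copy through a ColE1/pUC-type origin and is selected with ampicillin via the β-lactamase gene and its native promoter. The remaining annotations are short fragments of lacI, the RSF origin, the M13 origin and lacZα. These appear to be non-functional remnants of the parental cloning vector. A T7 promoter lies just upstream of the U6 cassette on the circular map and probably corresponds to the sequencing primer site named in the record. The insert was introduced by restriction cloning, but the record does not state which sites were used. The expected use is Cas9-mediated disruption of ALG2 in human cells for studies of glycosylation.
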