Addgene plasmid #106859: gh257
Purpose: expression of gRNA targeting ALG2
Depositing lab: Eric-Paul Bennett. Depositing organization: University of Copenhagen. Publication: A validated gRNA library for CRISPR/Cas9 targeting of the human glycosyltransferase genome. Narimatsu Y, Joshi HJ, Zhang Y, Gomes C, Chen YH, Lorenzetti F, Furukawa S, Schjoldager K, Hansen L, Clausen H, Bennett EP, Wandall HH. Glycobiology. 2018 Jan 5. pii: 4791732. doi: 10.1093/glycob/cwx101. PubMed 29315387.
Backbone
  Vector backbone: EPB104
  Backbone manufacturer: Eric-Paul Bennett (Addgene plasmid # 68369)
  Backbone size w/o insert (bp): 2376
  Vector type: Mammalian Expression
Growth in bacteria
  Bacterial resistance: Ampicillin, 100 μg/mL
  Growth temperature: 37°C
  Growth strain: DH5alpha
  Copy number: High Copy
Gene/Insert
  Gene/Insert name: ALG2
  gRNA/shRNA sequence: TGTTCAGGCTGGCTAGACGG
  Species: H. sapiens (human)
  Entrez Gene: ALG2 (a.k.a. CDG1I, CDGIi, CMS14, CMSTA3, NET38, hALPG2)
  Cloning method: Restriction Enzyme; 5′ cloning site unknown (unknown if destroyed); 3′ cloning site unknown (unknown if destroyed)
  Sequencing primers: 5′ T7NP
Terms and licenses: Academic/Nonprofit Terms; Industry Terms: Not Available to Industry
How to cite: gh257 was a gift from Eric-Paul Bennett (Addgene plasmid # 106859 ; http://n2t.net/addgene:106859 ; RRID:Addgene_106859)
